LOCUS       Exported 6985 bp ds-DNA circular SYN 12-MAY-2021
DEFINITION  AAV plasmid with Ple331 (PAX6 MiniPromoter) driving expression of
            EmGFP. Contains WPRE..
ACCESSION   .
VERSION     .
KEYWORDS    pEMS2260
SOURCE      synthetic DNA construct
  ORGANISM  synthetic DNA construct
REFERENCE   1 (bases 1 to 6985)
  AUTHORS   Korecki AJ, Cueva-Vargas JL, Fornes O, Agostinone J, Farkas RA,
            Hickmott JW, Lam SL, Mathelier A, Zhou M, Wasserman WW, Di Polo A,
            Simpson EM
  TITLE     Human MiniPromoters for ocular-rAAV expression in ON bipolar, cone,
            corneal, endothelial, Muller glial, and PAX6 cells.
  JOURNAL   Gene Ther. 2021 Feb 2. pii: 10.1038/s41434-021-00227-z. doi:
            10.1038/s41434-021-00227-z.
  PUBMED    33531684
REFERENCE   2 (bases 1 to 6985)
  AUTHORS   .
  TITLE     Direct Submission
  JOURNAL   Exported May 12, 2021 from SnapGene Server 1.1.58
            http://www.snapgene.com
FEATURES             Location/Qualifiers
     source          1..6985
                     /organism="synthetic DNA construct"
                     /mol_type="other DNA"
     repeat_region   1..130
                     /label=AAV2 ITR
     intron          2224..2356
                     /label=chimeric intron
                     /note="chimera between introns from human beta-globin and
                     immunoglobulin heavy chain genes"
     primer_bind     2339..2358
                     /label=pMT2-F
                     /note="Synthetic intron, forward primer"
     regulatory      2377..2386
                     /regulatory_class="other"
                     /note="vertebrate consensus sequence for strong initiation
                     of translation (Kozak, 1987)"
     CDS             2383..3102
                     /codon_start=1
                     /product="Emerald GFP"
                     /label=EmGFP
                     /note="mammalian codon-optimized"
                     /translation="MVSKGEELFTGVVPILVELDGDVNGHKFSVSGEGEGDATYGKLTL
                     KFICTTGKLPVPWPTLVTTFTYGVQCFARYPDHMKQHDFFKSAMPEGYVQERTIFFKDD
                     GNYKTRAEVKFEGDTLVNRIELKGIDFKEDGNILGHKLEYNYNSHKVYITADKQKNGIK
                     VNFKTRHNIEDGSVQLADHYQQNTPIGDGPVLLPDNHYLSTQSALSKDPNEKRDHMVLL
                     EFVTAAGITLGMDELYK"
     primer_bind     complement(2428..2449)
                     /label=EGFP-N
                     /note="EGFP, reverse primer"
     primer_bind     complement(2689..2708)
                     /label=EXFP-R
                     /note="For distinguishing EGFP variants, reverse primer"
     primer_bind     3036..3057
                     /label=EGFP-C
                     /note="EGFP, forward primer"
     primer_bind     complement(3168..3188)
                     /label=WPRE-R
                     /note="WPRE, reverse primer"
     CDS             complement(3586..3597)
                     /codon_start=1
                     /product="Factor Xa recognition and cleavage site"
                     /label=Factor Xa site
                     /translation="IEGR"
     polyA_signal    3718..3839
                     /label=SV40 poly(A) signal
                     /note="SV40 polyadenylation signal"
     primer_bind     complement(3729..3748)
                     /label=EBV-rev
                     /note="SV40 polyA terminator, reverse primer"
     primer_bind     3783..3802
                     /label=SV40pA-R
                     /note="SV40 polyA, reverse primer"
     repeat_region   4035..4164
                     /label=AAV2 ITR
     primer_bind     complement(4183..4200)
                     /label=M13 Forward
                     /note="In lacZ gene. Also called M13-F20 or M13 (-21)
                     Forward"
     primer_bind     complement(4183..4199)
                     /label=M13 fwd
                     /note="common sequencing primer, one of multiple similar
                     variants"
     primer_bind     complement(4192..4214)
                     /label=M13/pUC Forward
                     /note="In lacZ gene"
     rep_origin      4341..4796
                     /direction=RIGHT
                     /label=f1 ori
                     /note="f1 bacteriophage origin of replication; arrow
                     indicates direction of (+) strand synthesis"
     primer_bind     complement(4428..4447)
                     /label=F1ori-R
                     /note="F1 origin, reverse primer"
     primer_bind     4638..4659
                     /label=F1ori-F
                     /note="F1 origin, forward primer"
     promoter        4822..4926
                     /gene="bla"
                     /label=AmpR promoter
     CDS             4927..5787
                     /codon_start=1
                     /gene="bla"
                     /product="beta-lactamase"
                     /label=AmpR
                     /note="confers resistance to ampicillin, carbenicillin, and
                     related antibiotics"
                     /translation="MSIQHFRVALIPFFAAFCLPVFAHPETLVKVKDAEDQLGARVGYI
                     ELDLNSGKILESFRPEERFPMMSTFKVLLCGAVLSRIDAGQEQLGRRIHYSQNDLVEYS
                     PVTEKHLTDGMTVRELCSAAITMSDNTAANLLLTTIGGPKELTAFLHNMGDHVTRLDRW
                     EPELNEAIPNDERDTTMPVAMATTLRKLLTGELLTLASRQQLIDWMEADKVAGPLLRSA
                     LPAGWFIADKSGAGERGSRGIIAALGPDGKPSRIVVIYTTGSQATMDERNRQIAEIGAS
                     LIKHW"
     primer_bind     complement(5145..5164)
                     /label=Amp-R
                     /note="Ampicillin resistance gene, reverse primer"
     rep_origin      5958..6546
                     /direction=RIGHT
                     /label=ori
                     /note="high-copy-number ColE1/pMB1/pBR322/pUC origin of
                     replication"
     primer_bind     6447..6466
                     /label=pBR322ori-F
                     /note="pBR322 origin, forward primer"
     primer_bind     6700..6717
                     /label=L4440
                     /note="L4440 vector, forward primer"
     protein_bind    6834..6855
                     /label=CAP binding site
                     /bound_moiety="E. coli catabolite activator protein"
                     /note="CAP binding activates transcription in the presence
                     of cAMP."
     promoter        6870..6900
                     /label=lac promoter
                     /note="promoter for the E. coli lac operon"
     protein_bind    6908..6924
                     /label=lac operator
                     /bound_moiety="lac repressor encoded by lacI"
                     /note="The lac repressor binds to the lac operator to
                     inhibit transcription in E. coli. This inhibition can be
                     relieved by adding lactose or
                     isopropyl-beta-D-thiogalactopyranoside (IPTG)."
     primer_bind     6913..6935
                     /label=M13/pUC Reverse
                     /note="In lacZ gene"
     primer_bind     6932..6948
                     /label=M13 rev
                     /note="common sequencing primer, one of multiple similar
                     variants"
     primer_bind     6932..6948
                     /label=M13 Reverse
                     /note="In lacZ gene. Also called M13-rev"
ORIGIN
        1 ctgcgcgctc gctcgctcac tgaggccgcc cgggcaaagc ccgggcgtcg ggcgaccttt
       61 ggtcgcccgg cctcagtgag cgagcgagcg cgcagagagg gagtggccaa ctccatcact
      121 aggggttcct tgtagttaat gattaacccg ccatgctact tatctacgta gccatgctct
      181 aggaagatcg gaattcccta ggccggcctc ccttttgcta caggcatagt ttaagtcttg
      241 tgtcacaaat aaaaggatcc tccctagcat atggagtagt tgccatgtcc tcccagggat
      301 ggtctgtagc tatgttcacc tcaggctcat caagaagagg taaactgtca agtataattt
      361 cagtcatagg gtggtttggt tgagacagat tagtggtatg caatcatgat agatagttta
      421 tcccagctcc aaactgccgc ttgggaaatc ttgaactcaa atgaacagag actcagtcat
      481 tattagtgtc aaaaaggtat acagaggcaa aatttggttg gcagcataaa agatgaatca
      541 aagcaaaaaa gtgaccaatt gcatgttcaa aatcgaaatt gagatgcata ctacagcttg
      601 gaaatacttt aaataccaga aaagtcacac attattaatt gcgcattgat taatatttaa
      661 aacatgtttc tgtaatgtat tttcaaagag acaataaaat tacatgtatt ttcttatttc
      721 aaaaccttta ttctcaaggt gatgcatagt aaggagtacc cttttagata caggagtaag
      781 atagcaaaat gttttttaaa aatttgttta atttttagta tctttccttc agctgcatat
      841 ttccagaaat aagacttttt agaagaagaa tttagtttta tgggactatt ttaatattca
      901 aatgtcttac agtttgatga ctttctcagg aagaaatcag gttataataa aagcatgaat
      961 ttaaaatgtg gaagaaccta atctaaataa ctttccaaat attttctaaa cactgaaaaa
     1021 tatatattta taaattgtaa aatacattat tctattagca aacacaaact ttggtatctt
     1081 taaatcagac tcccccccca accaaatatc cacaaaaaga atgtcctcaa gtgtcaatgc
     1141 atgaagtcat gcgtgaagat aaatctaaca gctctttctg tgtcattcct aatgcacttg
     1201 tcactcagta ttatccatcc tcattaatga caatgggaaa gtttatcttg ggaacacgtt
     1261 ttaaatcatc tactctttac aatgggacca tgaaatctct tacaaaacat gaggcgggaa
     1321 ctactctgac aacaaaaccc cttcctggca gctttattct taattcctgt tcaaggagta
     1381 atctgtttat tataaaatca tacagaacaa tatattaaac agaatttgaa acaagaatag
     1441 ctagtgtgat ttccaagctt acaagtattt ttacaacatt tttattaggc tgaaaacact
     1501 acattgagtt ctttttgtgt gatttcatgc aatcttctat tctacatcgt aaacaccttt
     1561 gaaaagaagt tttgttttac ataatttaaa aataattttc aaatggtaag gacactggtg
     1621 tttatataat tattttaaaa tacaataact tacattagct taaataaaag cagttattaa
     1681 gtaaaaatgt gctcatgttt aaatttccta accaaaatgc caaaatattc caactcttgg
     1741 ggatcggagg aggggacagg gtgattaccc agagaggtag ctggccagcc taagggcaga
     1801 gatcttgggg ccctagtgcc cgaaggtgcg gaggagcgca ctcggcaaga ctagtttcct
     1861 ggggatcgac tctacgccat acaggacggc ggcccaggct ggaccgggcc gggctagagc
     1921 agtcacaggc cgggccaagg aaggccaaag caggggttgg agccggccgg accctgggtg
     1981 gggagaagca ggctcccgcc cggccggaaa actagtcggc gcagagctgt gcccaactct
     2041 agccgccatg acgtcacgcg ggccgggcag ccaatgagga cggcgctggc gtggatatta
     2101 aggaaagtta gcgcctgcct gagcaccctc ttttcttatc attgacattt aaactctggg
     2161 gcaggtcctc gcgtagaacg cggctgtcag gcgcgccgaa gttggtcgtg aggcactggg
     2221 caggtaagta tcaaggttac aagacaggtt taaggagacc aatagaaact gggcttgtcg
     2281 agacagagaa gactcttgcg tttctgatag gcacctattg gtcttactga catccacttt
     2341 gcctttctct ccacaggtgt ccactcccag gcggccgcca ccatggtgag caagggcgag
     2401 gagctgttca ccggggtggt gcccatcctg gtcgagctgg acggcgacgt aaacggccac
     2461 aagttcagcg tgtccggcga gggcgagggc gatgccacct acggcaagct gaccctgaag
     2521 ttcatctgca ccaccggcaa gctgcccgtg ccctggccca ccctcgtgac caccttcacc
     2581 tacggcgtgc agtgcttcgc ccgctacccc gaccacatga agcagcacga cttcttcaag
     2641 tccgccatgc ccgaaggcta cgtccaggag cgcaccatct tcttcaagga cgacggcaac
     2701 tacaagaccc gcgccgaggt gaagttcgag ggcgacaccc tggtgaaccg catcgagctg
     2761 aagggcatcg acttcaagga ggacggcaac atcctggggc acaagctgga gtacaactac
     2821 aacagccaca aggtctatat caccgccgac aagcagaaga acggcatcaa ggtgaacttc
     2881 aagacccgcc acaacatcga ggacggcagc gtgcagctcg ccgaccacta ccagcagaac
     2941 acccccatcg gcgacggccc cgtgctgctg cccgacaacc actacctgag cacccagtcc
     3001 gccctgagca aagaccccaa cgagaagcgc gatcacatgg tcctgctgga gttcgtgacc
     3061 gccgccggga tcactctcgg catggacgag ctgtacaagt aagcggccgc gatcgctcaa
     3121 cctctggatt acaaaatttg tgaaagattg actggtattc ttaactatgt tgctcctttt
     3181 acgctatgtg gatacgctgc tttaatgcct ttgtatcatg ctattgcttc ccgtatggct
     3241 ttcattttct cctccttgta taaatcctgg ttgctgtctc tttatgagga gttgtggccc
     3301 gttgtcaggc aacgtggcgt ggtgtgcact gtgtttgctg acgcaacccc cactggttgg
     3361 ggcattgcca ccacctgtca gctcctttcc gggactttcg ctttccccct ccctattgcc
     3421 acggcggaac tcatcgccgc ctgccttgcc cgctgctgga caggggctcg gctgttgggc
     3481 actgacaatt ccgtggtgtt gtcggggaaa tcatcgtcct ttccttggct gctcgcctgt
     3541 gttgccacct ggattctgcg cgggacgtcc ttctgctacg tcccttcggc cctcaatcca
     3601 gcggaccttc cttcccgcgg cctgctgccg gctctgcggc ctcttccgcg tcttcgcctt
     3661 cgccctcaga cgagtcggat ctccctttgg gccgcctccc cgcgatcgca gacatgataa
     3721 gatacattga tgagtttgga caaaccacaa ctagaatgca gtgaaaaaaa tgctttattt
     3781 gtgaaatttg tgatgctatt gctttatttg taaccattat aagctgcaat aaacaagtta
     3841 acaacaacaa ttgcattcat tttatgtttc aggttcaggg ggagatgtgg gaggtttttt
     3901 aaagcaagta aaacctctac aaatgtggta gtcgaaattc ccgataagga tcttcgtcga
     3961 cgaattcccg ataaggatct tcctagagca tggctacgta gataagtagc atggcgggtt
     4021 aatcattaac tacaaggaac ccctagtgat ggagttggcc actccctctc tgcgcgctcg
     4081 ctcgctcact gaggccgggc gaccaaaggt cgcccgacgc ccgggctttg cccgggcggc
     4141 ctcagtgagc gagcgagcgc gcagccttaa ttaacctaat tcactggccg tcgttttaca
     4201 acgtcgtgac tgggaaaacc ctggcgttac ccaacttaat cgccttgcag cacatccccc
     4261 tttcgccagc tggcgtaata gcgaagaggc ccgcaccgat cgcccttccc aacagttgcg
     4321 cagcctgaat ggcgaatggg nnnnnnnnnn nnnnnnnnnn nnnnnnnnnn nnnnnnnnnn
     4381 nnnnnnnnnn nnnnnnnnnn nnnnnnnnnn nnnnnnnnnn nnnnnnnnnn nnnnnnnnnn
     4441 nnnnnnnnnn nnnnnnnnnn nnnncnnnnn nnnnnnnnnn nnnnnnnnnn nnnnnnnnnn
     4501 nnnnnnnnnn nnnnnnnnnn nnnnnnnnnn nnnnnnnnnn nnnnnnnnnn nnnnnnannn
     4561 nnnnnnnnnn nnnnnnnnnn nnnnnnnnnn nnnnnnnnnn nnnnnncctt tgacgttgga
     4621 gtccacgttc tttaatagtg gactcttgtt ccaaactgga acaacactca accctatctc
     4681 ggtctattct tttgatttat aagggatttt gccgatttcg gcctattggt taaaaaatga
     4741 gctgatttaa caaaaattta acgcgaattt taacaaaata ttaacgctta caatttaggt
     4801 ggcacttttc ggggaaatgt gcgcggaacc cctatttgtt tatttttcta aatacattca
     4861 aatatgtatc cgctcatgag acaataaccc tgataaatgc ttcaataata ttgaaaaagg
     4921 aagagtatga gtattcaaca tttccgtgtc gcccttattc ccttttttgc ggcattttgc
     4981 cttcctgttt ttgctcaccc agaaacgctg gtgaaagtaa aagatgctga agatcagttg
     5041 ggtgcacgag tgggttacat cgaactggat ctcaacagcg gtaagatcct tgagagtttt
     5101 cgccccgaag aacgttttcc aatgatgagc acttttaaag ttctgctatg tggcgcggta
     5161 ttatcccgta ttgacgccgg gcaagagcaa ctcggtcgcc gcatacacta ttctcagaat
     5221 gacttggttg agtactcacc agtcacagaa aagcatctta cggatggcat gacagtaaga
     5281 gaattatgca gtgctgccat aaccatgagt gataacactg cggccaactt acttctgaca
     5341 acgatcggag gaccgaagga gctaaccgct tttttgcaca acatggggga tcatgtaact
     5401 cgccttgatc gttgggaacc ggagctgaat gaagccatac caaacgacga gcgtgacacc
     5461 acgatgcctg tagcaatggc aacaacgttg cgcaaactat taactggcga actacttact
     5521 ctagcttccc ggcaacaatt aatagactgg atggaggcgg ataaagttgc aggaccactt
     5581 ctgcgctcgg cccttccggc tggctggttt attgctgata aatctggagc cggtgagcgt
     5641 gggtctcgcg gtatcattgc agcactgggg ccagatggta agccctcccg tatcgtagtt
     5701 atctacacga cggggagtca ggcaactatg gatgaacgaa atagacagat cgctgagata
     5761 ggtgcctcac tgattaagca ttggtaactg tcagaccaag tttactcata tatactttag
     5821 attgatttaa aacttcattt ttaatttaaa aggatctagg tgaagatcct ttttgataat
     5881 ctcatgacca aaatccctta acgtgagttt tcgttccact gagcgtcaga ccccgtagaa
     5941 aagatcaaag gatcttcttg agatcctttt tttctgcgcg taatctgctg cttgcaaaca
     6001 aaaaaaccac cgctaccagc ggtggtttgt ttgccggatc aagagctacc aactcttttt
     6061 ccgaaggtaa ctggcttcag cagagcgcag ataccaaata ctgttcttct agtgtagccg
     6121 tagttaggcc accacttcaa gaactctgta gcaccgccta catacctcgc tctgctaatc
     6181 ctgttaccag tggctgctgc cagtggcgat aagtcgtgtc ttaccgggtt ggactcaaga
     6241 cgatagttac cggataaggc gcagcggtcg ggctgaacgg ggggttcgtg cacacagccc
     6301 agcttggagc gaacgaccta caccgaactg agatacctac agcgtgagct atgagaaagc
     6361 gccacgcttc ccgaagggag aaaggcggac aggtatccgg taagcggcag ggtcggaaca
     6421 ggagagcgca cgagggagct tccaggggga aacgcctggt atctttatag tcctgtcggg
     6481 tttcgccacc tctgacttga gcgtcgattt ttgtgatgct cgtcaggggg gcggagccta
     6541 tggaaaaacg ccagcaacgc ggccttttta cggttcctgg ccttttgctg gccttttgct
     6601 cacatgttct ttcctgcgtt atcccctgat tctgtggata accgtattac cgcctttgag
     6661 tgagctgata ccgctcgccg cagccgaacg accgagcgca gcgagtcagt gagcgaggaa
     6721 gcggaagagc gcccaatacg caaaccgcct ctccccgcgc gttggccgat tcattaatgc
     6781 agctggcacg acaggtttcc cgactggaaa gcgggcagtg agcgcaacgc aattaatgtg
     6841 agttagctca ctcattaggc accccaggct ttacacttta tgcttccggc tcgtatgttg
     6901 tgtggaattg tgagcggata acaatttcac acaggaaaca gctatgacca tgattacgcc
     6961 agatttaatt aaggccttaa ttagg
//
