[The description below was written by a language model from this plasmid's Addgene catalogue record and the feature table of its GenBank file.]
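Description:
pEMS2260 is a 6,985 bp recombinant AAV transfer plasmid built on the pEMS2131 backbone, in which a human PAX6-derived MiniPromoter, Ple331, drives expression of Emerald GFP. The expression cassette lies between two AAV2 inverted terminal repeats, which are the cis elements needed for replication and packaging of the intervening DNA into AAV particles when rep, cap and helper functions are supplied in trans. The plasmid portion outside the ITRs carries a ColE1/pUC-type origin, an f1 phage origin, a beta-lactamase gene with its own promoter for ampicillin selection, and remnants of the lac promoter/operator region. The feature table annotates the origin as a high-copy type, but the catalogue entry lists the plasmid as low copy. It also specifies a recombination-deficient E. coli strain, consistent with the known instability of ITRs in bacteria.

The roughly 2 kb Ple331 element was synthesized and cloned between retained FseI and AscI sites. It is not annotated as a feature in the GenBank table, but it presumably fills the unannotated interval between the 5′ ITR and the chimeric intron. That beta-globin/immunoglobulin heavy chain intron is followed by a Kozak consensus and the mammalian codon-optimized EmGFP coding sequence. The record states that a WPRE is present; it too lacks its own annotation, although a WPRE primer site lies just after EmGFP. A WPRE enhances transcript stability and expression. An SV40 polyadenylation signal terminates the transcript ahead of the 3′ ITR. The short "Factor Xa site" annotation on the reverse strand is most likely an incidental sequence match.

According to the associated publication, the construct belongs to a set of human MiniPromoters developed for cell-type-restricted rAAV expression in the eye. Here the EmGFP reporter reveals promoter activity in PAX6-expressing cells.
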