Addgene plasmid #158423: pEMS2260
Purpose: AAV plasmid with Ple331 (PAX6 MiniPromoter) driving expression of EmGFP. Contains WPRE.
Depositing lab: Elizabeth Simpson. Depositing organization: University of British Columbia. Publication: Human MiniPromoters for ocular-rAAV expression in ON bipolar, cone, corneal, endothelial, Muller glial, and PAX6 cells. Korecki AJ, Cueva-Vargas JL, Fornes O, Agostinone J, Farkas RA, Hickmott JW, Lam SL, Mathelier A, Zhou M, Wasserman WW, Di Polo A, Simpson EM. Gene Ther. 2021 Feb 2. pii: 10.1038/s41434-021-00227-z. doi: 10.1038/s41434-021-00227-z. PubMed 33531684.
Backbone
  Vector backbone: pEMS2131
  Backbone manufacturer: Elizabeth Simpson (Addgene plasmid # 111895)
  Backbone size w/o insert (bp): 4999
  Vector type: AAV
Growth in bacteria
  Bacterial resistance: Ampicillin, 100 μg/mL
  Growth temperature: 37°C
  Growth strain: SURE cells
  Growth instructions: “SURE” cells from Agilent, that the colonies are freshly picked, and the you limit the time to grow the culture. We typically transform the plasmid in the afternoon and take out the plate from the 37 degree incubator in the morning, we then pick the colonies and grow in LB for ~ 20 hrs
  Copy number: Low Copy
Gene/Insert
  Gene/Insert name: Ple331 (alt name: PAX6 MiniPromoter)
  Species: H. sapiens (human)
  Insert size (bp): 1981
  GenBank ID: PAX6 Gene
  Entrez Gene: PAX6 (a.k.a. AN, AN1, AN2, ASGD5, D11S812E, FVH1, MGDA, WAGR)
  Promoter: Ple331
  Cloning method: Restriction Enzyme; 5′ cloning site FseI (not destroyed); 3′ cloning site AscI (not destroyed)
  Sequencing primers: 5′ oEMS6098 (GCCATGCTCTAGGAAGATCG); 3′ oEMS6114 (CATCTTTTATGCTGCCAACC)
Resource information
  A portion of this plasmid was derived from a plasmid made by: DNA synthesized at GenScript
Terms and licenses: Academic/Nonprofit Terms; Industry Terms: Not Available to Industry
Depositor comments: Please see the annotated GenBank file and the additional image file for the specific location of features in this plasmid.
How to cite: pEMS2260 was a gift from Elizabeth Simpson (Addgene plasmid # 158423 ; http://n2t.net/addgene:158423 ; RRID:Addgene_158423)
